>Addgene plasmid #75979 | RPS6KC1 gRNA (BRDN0001148621) | addgene full sequence | sequence record 184946 | Addgene Assembled Sequence
CCCGGGTGCAAAGATGGATAAAGTTTTAAACAGAGAGGAATCTTTGCAGCTAATGGACCTTCTAGGTCTT
GAAAGGAGTGGGAATTGGCTCCGGTGCCCGTCAGTGGGCAGAGCGCACATCGCCCACAGTCCCCGAGAAG
TTGGGGGGAGGGGTCGGCAATTGATCCGGTGCCTAGAGAAGGTGGCGCGGGGTAAACTGGGAAAGTGATG
TCGTGTACTGGCTCCGCCTTTTTCCCGAGGGTGGGGGAGAACCGTATATAAGTGCAGTAGTCGCCGTGAA
CGTTCTTTTTCGCAACGGGTTTGCCGCCAGAACACAGGTAAGTGCCGTGTGTGGTTCCCGCGGGCCTGGC
CTCTTTACGGGTTATGGCCCTTGCGTGCCTTGAATTACTTCCACCTGGCTGCAGTACGTGATTCTTGATC
CCGAGCTTCGGGTTGGAAGTGGGTGGGAGAGTTCGAGGCCTTGCGCTTAAGGAGCCCCTTCGCCTCGTGC
TTGAGTTGAGGCCTGGCCTGGGCGCTGGGGCCGCCGCGTGCGAATCTGGTGGCACCTTCGCGCCTGTCTC
GCTGCTTTCGATAAGTCTCTAGCCATTTAAAATTTTTGATGACCTGCTGCGACGCTTTTTTTCTGGCAAG
ATAGTCTTGTAAATGCGGGCCAAGATCTGCACACTGGTATTTCGGTTTTTGGGGCCGCGGGCGGCGACGG
GGCCCGTGCGTCCCAGCGCACATGTTCGGCGAGGCGGGGCCTGCGAGCGCGGCCACCGAGAATCGGACGG
GGGTAGTCTCAAGCTGGCCGGCCTGCTCTGGTGCCTGGCCTCGCGCCGCCGTGTATCGCCCCGCCCTGGG
CGGCAAGGCTGGCCCGGTCGGCACCAGTTGCGTGAGCGGAAAGATGGCCGCTTCCCGGCCCTGCTGCAGG
GAGCTCAAAATGGAGGACGCGGCGCTCGGGAGAGCGGGCGGGTGAGTCACCCACACAAAGGAAAAGGGCC
TTTCCGTCCTCAGCCGTCGCTTCATGTGACTCCACGGAGTACCGGGCGCCGTCCAGGCACCTCGATTAGT
TCTCGAGCTTTTGGAGTACGTCGTCTTTAGGTTGGGGGGAGGGGTTTTATGCGATGGAGTTTCCCCACAC
TGAGTGGGTGGAGACTGAAGTTAGGCCAGCTTGGCACTTGATGTAATTCTCCTTGGAATTTGCCCTTTTT
GAGTTTGGATCTTGGTTCATTCTCAAGCCTCAGACAGTGGTTCAAAGTTTTTTTCTTCCATTTCAGGTGT
CGTGACGTACGGCCACCATGACCGAGTACAAGCCCACGGTGCGCCTCGCCACCCGCGACGACGTCCCCAG
GGCCGTACGCACCCTCGCCGCCGCGTTCGCCGACTACCCCGCCACGCGCCACACCGTCGATCCGGACCGC
CACATCGAGCGGGTCACCGAGCTGCAAGAACTCTTCCTCACGCGCGTCGGGCTCGACATCGGCAAGGTGT
GGGTCGCGGACGACGGCGCCGCCGTGGCGGTCTGGACCACGCCGGAGAGCGTCGAAGCGGGGGCGGTGTT
CGCCGAGATCGGCCCGCGCATGGCCGAGTTGAGCGGTTCCCGGCTGGCCGCGCAGCAACAGATGGAAGGC
CTCCTGGCGCCGCACCGGCCCAAGGAGCCCGCGTGGTTCCTGGCCACCGTCGGAGTCTCGCCCGACCACC
AGGGCAAGGGTCTGGGCAGCGCCGTCGTGCTCCCCGGAGTGGAGGCGGCCGAGCGCGCCGGGGTGCCCGC
CTTCCTGGAGACCTCCGCGCCCCGCAACCTCCCCTTCTACGAGCGGCTCGGCTTCACCGTCACCGCCGAC
GTCGAGGTGCCCGAAGGACCGCGCACCTGGTGCATGACCCGCAAGCCCGGTGCCTGAACGCGTTAAGTCG
ACAATCAACCTCTGGATTACAAAATTTGTGAAAGATTGACTGGTATTCTTAACTATGTTGCTCCTTTTAC
GCTATGTGGATACGCTGCTTTAATGCCTTTGTATCATGCTATTGCTTCCCGTATGGCTTTCATTTTCTCC
TCCTTGTATAAATCCTGGTTGCTGTCTCTTTATGAGGAGTTGTGGCCCGTTGTCAGGCAACGTGGCGTGG
TGTGCACTGTGTTTGCTGACGCAACCCCCACTGGTTGGGGCATTGCCACCACCTGTCAGCTCCTTTCCGG
GACTTTCGCTTTCCCCCTCCCTATTGCCACGGCGGAACTCATCGCCGCCTGCCTTGCCCGCTGCTGGACA
GGGGCTCGGCTGTTGGGCACTGACAATTCCGTGGTGTTGTCGGGGAAATCATCGTCCTTTCCTTGGCTGC
TCGCCTGTGTTGCCACCTGGATTCTGCGCGGGACGTCCTTCTGCTACGTCCCTTCGGCCCTCAATCCAGC
GGACCTTCCTTCCCGCGGCCTGCTGCCGGCTCTGCGGCCTCTTCCGCGTCTTCGCCTTCGCCCTCAGACG
AGTCGGATCTCCCTTTGGGCCGCCTCCCCGCGTCGACTTTAAGACCAATGACTTACAAGGCAGCTGTAGA
TCTTAGCCACTTTTTAAAAGAAAAGGGGGGACTGGAAGGGCTAATTCACTCCCAACGAAGACAAGATCTG
CTTTTTGCTTGTACTGGGTCTCTCTGGTTAGACCAGATCTGAGCCTGGGAGCTCTCTGGCTAACTAGGGA
ACCCACTGCTTAAGCCTCAATAAAGCTTGCCTTGAGTGCTTCAAGTAGTGTGTGCCCGTCTGTTGTGTGA
CTCTGGTAACTAGAGATCCCTCAGACCCTTTTAGTCAGTGTGGAAAATCTCTAGCAGTACGTATAGTAGT
TCATGTCATCTTATTATTCAGTATTTATAACTTGCAAAGAAATGAATATCAGAGAGTGAGAGGAACTTGT
TTATTGCAGCTTATAATGGTTACAAATAAAGCAATAGCATCACAAATTTCACAAATAAAGCATTTTTTTC
ACTGCATTCTAGTTGTGGTTTGTCCAAACTCATCAATGTATCTTATCATGTCTGGCTCTAGCTATCCCGC
CCCTAACTCCGCCCATCCCGCCCCTAACTCCGCCCAGTTCCGCCCATTCTCCGCCCCATGGCTGACTAAT
TTTTTTTATTTATGCAGAGGCCGAGGCCGCCTCGGCCTCTGAGCTATTCCAGAAGTAGTGAGGAGGCTTT
TTTGGAGGCCTAGGGACGTACCCAATTCGCCCTATAGTGAGTCGTATTACGCGCGCTCACTGGCCGTCGT
TTTACAACGTCGTGACTGGGAAAACCCTGGCGTTACCCAACTTAATCGCCTTGCAGCACATCCCCCTTTC
GCCAGCTGGCGTAATAGCGAAGAGGCCCGCACCGATCGCCCTTCCCAACAGTTGCGCAGCCTGAATGGCG
AATGGG
[124 nt withheld, positions 3367-3490]
C
[91 nt withheld, positions 3492-3582]
A
[49 nt withheld, positions 3584-3632]
CCTTTGACGTTGGAGTCCACGTTCTTT
[37 nt withheld, positions 3660-3696]
ACCCTATCTCGGTCTATTCTTTTGATTTATAAGGGATTTTGCCGATTTCGGCCTATTGGTTAAAAAATGA
GCTGATTTAACAAAAATTTAACGCGAATTTTAACAAAATATTAACGCTTACAATTTAGGTGGCACTTTTC
GGGGAAATGTGCGCGGAACCCCTATTTGTTTATTTTTCTAAATACATTCAAATATGTATCCGCTCATGAG
ACAATAACCCTGATAAATGCTTCAATAATATTGAAAAAGGAAGAGTATGAGTATTCAACATTTCCGTGTC
GCCCTTATTCCCTTTTTTGCGGCATTTTGCCTTCCTGTTTTTGCTCACCCAGAAACGCTGGTGAAAGTAA
AAGATGCTGAAGATCAGTTGGGTGCACGAGTGGGTTACATCGAACTGGATCTCAACAGCGGTAAGATCCT
TGAGAGTTTTCGCCCCGAAGAACGTTTTCCAATGATGAGCACTTTTAAAGTTCTGCTATGTGGCGCGGTA
TTATCCCGTATTGACGCCGGGCAAGAGCAACTCGGTCGCCGCATACACTATTCTCAGAATGACTTGGTTG
AGTACTCACCAGTCACAGAAAAGCATCTTACGGATGGCATGACAGTAAGAGAATTATGCAGTGCTGCCAT
AACCATGAGTGATAACACTGCGGCCAACTTACTTCTGACAACGATCGGAGGACCGAAGGAGCTAACCGCT
TTTTTGCACAACATGGGGGATCATGTAACTCGCCTTGATCGTTGGGAACCGGAGCTGAATGAAGCCATAC
CAAACGACGAGCGTGACACCACGATGCCTGTAGCAATGGCAACAACGTTGCGCAAACTATTAACTGGCGA
ACTACTTACTCTAGCTTCCCGGCAACAATTAATAGACTGGATGGAGGCGGATAAAGTTGCAGGACCACTT
CTGCGCTCGGCCCTTCCGGCTGGCTGGTTTATTGCTGATAAATCTGGAGCCGGTGAGCGTGGGTCTCGCG
GTATCATTGCAGCACTGGGGCCAGATGGTAAGCCCTCCCGTATCGTAGTTATCTACACGACGGGGAGTCA
GGCAACTATGGATGAACGAAATAGACAGATCGCTGAGATAGGTGCCTCACTGATTAAGCATTGGTAACTG
TCAGACCAAGTTTACTCATATATACTTTAGATTGATTTAAAACTTCATTTTTAATTTAAAAGGATCTAGG
TGAAGATCCTTTTTGATAATCTCATGACCAAAATCCCTTAACGTGAGTTTTCGTTCCACTGAGCGTCAGA
CCCCGTAGAAAAGATCAAAGGATCTTCTTGAGATCCTTTTTTTCTGCGCGTAATCTGCTGCTTGCAAACA
AAAAAACCACCGCTACCAGCGGTGGTTTGTTTGCCGGATCAAGAGCTACCAACTCTTTTTCCGAAGGTAA
CTGGCTTCAGCAGAGCGCAGATACCAAATACTGTTCTTCTAGTGTAGCCGTAGTTAGGCCACCACTTCAA
GAACTCTGTAGCACCGCCTACATACCTCGCTCTGCTAATCCTGTTACCAGTGGCTGCTGCCAGTGGCGAT
AAGTCGTGTCTTACCGGGTTGGACTCAAGACGATAGTTACCGGATAAGGCGCAGCGGTCGGGCTGAACGG
GGGGTTCGTGCACACAGCCCAGCTTGGAGCGAACGACCTACACCGAACTGAGATACCTACAGCGTGAGCT
ATGAGAAAGCGCCACGCTTCCCGAAGGGAGAAAGGCGGACAGGTATCCGGTAAGCGGCAGGGTCGGAACA
GGAGAGCGCACGAGGGAGCTTCCAGGGGGAAACGCCTGGTATCTTTATAGTCCTGTCGGGTTTCGCCACC
TCTGACTTGAGCGTCGATTTTTGTGATGCTCGTCAGGGGGGCGGAGCCTATGGAAAAACGCCAGCAACGC
GGCCTTTTTACGGTTCCTGGCCTTTTGCTGGCCTTTTGCTCACATGTTCTTTCCTGCGTTATCCCCTGAT
TCTGTGGATAACCGTATTACCGCCTTTGAGTGAGCTGATACCGCTCGCCGCAGCCGAACGACCGAGCGCA
GCGAGTCAGTGAGCGAGGAAGCGGAAGAGCGCCCAATACGCAAACCGCCTCTCCCCGCGCGTTGGCCGAT
TCATTAATGCAGCTGGCACGACAGGTTTCCCGACTGGAAAGCGGGCAGTGAGCGCAACGCAATTAATGTG
AGTTAGCTCACTCATTAGGCACCCCAGGCTTTACACTTTATGCTTCCGGCTCGTATGTTGTGTGGAATTG
TGAGCGGATAACAATTTCACACAGGAAACAGCTATGACCATGATTACGCCAAGCGCGCAATTAACCCTCA
CTAAAGGGAACAAAAGCTGGAGCTGCAAGCTTAATGTAGTCTTATGCAATACTCTTGTAGTCTTGCAACA
TGGTAACGATGAGTTAGCAACATGCCTTACAAGGAGAGAAAAAGCACCGTGCATGCCGATTGGTGGAAGT
AAGGTGGTACGATCGTGCCTTATTAGGAAGGCAACAGACGGGTCTGACATGGATTGGACGAACCACTGAA
TTGCCGCATTGCAGAGATATTGTATTTAAGTGCCTAGCTCGATACATAAACGGGTCTCTCTGGTTAGACC
AGATCTGAGCCTGGGAGCTCTCTGGCTAACTAGGGAACCCACTGCTTAAGCCTCAATAAAGCTTGCCTTG
AGTGCTTCAAGTAGTGTGTGCCCGTCTGTTGTGTGACTCTGGTAACTAGAGATCCCTCAGACCCTTTTAG
TCAGTGTGGAAAATCTCTAGCAGTGGCGCCCGAACAGGGACTTGAAAGCGAAAGGGAAACCAGAGGAGCT
CTCTCGACGCAGGACTCGGCTTGCTGAAGCGCGCACGGCAAGAGGCGAGGGGCGGCGACTGGTGAGTACG
CCAAAAATTTTGACTAGCGGAGGCTAGAAGGAGAGAGATGGGTGCGAGAGCGTCAGTATTAAGCGGGGGA
GAATTAGATCGCGATGGGAAAAAATTCGGTTAAGGCCAGGGGGAAAGAAAAAATATAAATTAAAACATAT
AGTATGGGCAAGCAGGGAGCTAGAACGATTCGCAGTTAATCCTGGCCTGTTAGAAACATCAGAAGGCTGT
AGACAAATACTGGGACAGCTACAACCATCCCTTCAGACAGGATCAGAAGAACTTAGATCATTATATAATA
CAGTAGCAACCCTCTATTGTGTGCATCAAAGGATAGAGATAAAAGACACCAAGGAAGCTTTAGACAAGAT
AGAGGAAGAGCAAAACAAAAGTAAGACCACCGCACAGCAAGCGGCCGCTGATCTTCAGACCTGGAGGAGG
AGATATGAGGGACAATTGGAGAAGTGAATTATATAAATATAAAGTAGTAAAAATTGAACCATTAGGAGTA
GCACCCACCAAGGCAAAGAGAAGAGTGGTGCAGAGAGAAAAAAGAGCAGTGGGAATAGGAGCTTTGTTCC
TTGGGTTCTTGGGAGCAGCAGGAAGCACTATGGGCGCAGCGTCAATGACGCTGACGGTACAGGCCAGACA
ATTATTGTCTGGTATAGTGCAGCAGCAGAACAATTTGCTGAGGGCTATTGAGGCGCAACAGCATCTGTTG
CAACTCACAGTCTGGGGCATCAAGCAGCTCCAGGCAAGAATCCTGGCTGTGGAAAGATACCTAAAGGATC
AACAGCTCCTGGGGATTTGGGGTTGCTCTGGAAAACTCATTTGCACCACTGCTGTGCCTTGGAATGCTAG
TTGGAGTAATAAATCTCTGGAACAGATTTGGAATCACACGACCTGGATGGAGTGGGACAGAGAAATTAAC
AATTACACAAGCTTAATACACTCCTTAATTGAAGAATCGCAAAACCAGCAAGAAAAGAATGAACAAGAAT
TATTGGAATTAGATAAATGGGCAAGTTTGTGGAATTGGTTTAACATAACAAATTGGCTGTGGTATATAAA
ATTATTCATAATGATAGTAGGAGGCTTGGTAGGTTTAAGAATAGTTTTTGCTGTACTTTCTATAGTGAAT
AGAGTTAGGCAGGGATATTCACCATTATCGTTTCAGACCCACCTCCCAACCCCGAGGGGACCCAGAGAGG
GCCTATTTCCCATGATTCCTTCATATTTGCATATACGATACAAGGCTGTTAGAGAGATAATTAGAATTAA
TTTGACTGTAAACACAAAGATATTAGTACAAAATACGTGACGTAGAAAGTAATAATTTCTTGGGTAGTTT
GCAGTTTTAAAATTATGTTTTAAAATGGACTATCATATGCTTACCGTAACTTGAAAGTATTTCGATTTCT
TGGCTTTATATATCTTGTGGAAAGGACGAAACACCGTTCCGTACTACACTCAGGAAGTTTTAGAGCTAGA
AATAGCAAGTTAAAATAAGGCTAGTCCGTTATCAACTTGAAAAAGTGGCACCGAGTCGGTGCTTTTTTAA
GCTTGGCGTAACTAGATCTTGAGACAAATGGCAGTATTCATCCACAATTTTAAAAGAAAAGGGGGGATTG
GGGGGTACAGTGCAGGGGAAAGAATAGTAGACATAATAGCAACAGACATACAAACTAAAGAATTACAAAA
ACAAATTACAAAAATTCAAAATTTTCGGGTTTATTACAGGGACAGCAGAGATCCACTTTGGCGCCGGCTC
GAGGGGG
Features (pLannotate 1.2.2; 29 found; start..end, strand, type, name):
     14..80      +  CDS            small t antigen (fragment): SV40 (simian virus 40) small t antigen
    106..317     +  promoter       EF-1α core promoter: core promoter for human elongation factor EF-1α
    318..1256    +  intron         EF-1α intron A: intron upstream of the start codon of human EF-1α
   1278..1877    +  CDS            PuroR (fragment): puromycin N-acetyltransferase; pac from Streptomyces; confers resistance to puromycin
   1893..2481    +  misc_feature   WPRE: woodchuck hepatitis virus posttranscriptional regulatory element
   2532..2551    +  misc_feature   cPPT/CTS (fragment): central polypurine tract and central termination sequence of HIV-1
   2553..2786    +  LTR            3' LTR (ΔU3): self-inactivating 3' long terminal repeat (LTR) from HIV-1
   2864..2985    +  polyA_signal   SV40 poly(A) signal: SV40 polyadenylation signal
   3025..3160    +  rep_origin     SV40 ori: SV40 origin of replication
   3181..3199    -  promoter       T7 promoter: promoter for bacteriophage T7 RNA polymerase
   3207..3362    +  CDS            lacZα (fragment): LacZα fragment of β-galactosidase; lacZ fragment
   3367..3795    +  rep_origin     f1 ori (sequence partly withheld): f1 bacteriophage origin of replication; arrow indicates direction of (+) strand synthesis
   3848..3952    +  promoter       AmpR promoter: bla
   3953..4813    +  CDS            AmpR: β-lactamase; bla; confers resistance to ampicillin, carbenicillin, and related antibiotics
   4984..5572    +  rep_origin     ori: high-copy-number ColE1/pMB1/pBR322/pUC origin of replication
   5755..5847    +  CDS            lacI (fragment): lac repressor; lacI; The lac repressor binds to the lac operator to inhibit transcription in E. coli. This inhibition can be relieved by adding lactose or isopropyl-β-D-thiogalactopyranoside (IPTG).
   5860..5881    +  protein_bind   CAP binding site: CAP binding activates transcription in the presence of cAMP. E. coli catabolite activator protein
   5896..5926    +  promoter       lac promoter: promoter for the E. coli lac operon
   5934..5950    +  protein_bind   lac operator: The lac repressor binds to the lac operator to inhibit transcription in E. coli. This inhibition can be relieved by adding lactose or isopropyl-β-D-thiogalactopyranoside (IPTG). lac repressor encoded by lacI
   5995..6013    +  promoter       T3 promoter: promoter for bacteriophage T3 RNA polymerase
   6041..6267    +  promoter       RSV promoter: Rous sarcoma virus enhancer/promoter
   6268..6448    +  LTR            5' LTR (truncated): truncated 5' long terminal repeat (LTR) from HIV-1
   6495..6620    +  misc_feature   HIV-1 Ψ: packaging signal of human immunodeficiency virus type 1
   6604..6967    +  CDS            HIV-1 gag (fragment): gag protein from human immunodeficiency virus 1; gag
   7113..7346    +  misc_feature   RRE: The Rev response element (RRE) of HIV-1 allows for Rev-dependent mRNA export from the nucleus to the cytoplasm.
   7723..7749    +  CDS            Rev (fragment): human immunodeficiency virus 1 (HIV-1) Rev protein; rev; enhances nuclear export of unspliced and incompletely spliced viral mRNAs
   7753..7993    +  promoter       U6 promoter: RNA polymerase III promoter for human U6 snRNA
   8023..8098    +  misc_RNA       gRNA scaffold: guide RNA scaffold for the Streptococcus pyogenes CRISPR/Cas9 system
   8154..8271    +  misc_feature   cPPT/CTS: central polypurine tract and central termination sequence of HIV-1
