[The description below was written by a language model from this plasmid's Addgene catalogue record and pLannotate feature annotations shown in this document.]
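Description:
RPS6KC1 gRNA (BRDN0001148621) is a third-generation lentiviral CRISPR guide plasmid built on the lentiGuide-Puro backbone. It expresses a single guide RNA directed against human RPS6KC1, a gene also known as RPK118 or RSKL1. The 8.3 kb plasmid is maintained in E. coli through a high-copy ColE1/pUC-type origin with ampicillin resistance (β-lactamase). It also carries an f1 origin and leftover cloning-vector elements, including lac promoter/operator, lacZα and lacI fragments, and T7 and T3 promoters. An SV40 origin and poly(A) signal sit just outside the viral cassette.

The transfer cassette is arranged for Tat-independent packaging. An RSV promoter replaces the U3 region ahead of a truncated HIV-1 5' LTR, and this is followed by the Ψ packaging signal with a partial gag sequence and the RRE for Rev-dependent export of the genomic RNA. Downstream, the human U6 RNA polymerase III promoter drives the targeting spacer fused to the Streptococcus pyogenes Cas9 guide scaffold. A cPPT/CTS element follows to aid nuclear import. Next, the EF-1α core promoter with its intron A expresses puromycin N-acetyltransferase for selecting transduced mammalian cells. A WPRE enhances transcript expression, and a ΔU3 self-inactivating 3' LTR closes the provirus.

The plasmid does not encode Cas9, so it must be paired with a separate Cas9 vector or used in cells that already express the nuclease. The guide was designed against two RPS6KC1 reference transcripts and belongs to a human kinome gRNA collection built with optimized sgRNA design rules. It is typically used for knockout of this gene.
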