Addgene plasmid #75979: RPS6KC1 gRNA (BRDN0001148621)
Purpose: 3rd generation lentiviral gRNA plasmid targeting human RPS6KC1
Depositing lab: John Doench & David Root. Depositing organization: Broad Institute. Publication: Optimized sgRNA design to maximize activity and minimize off-target effects of CRISPR-Cas9. Doench JG, Fusi N, Sullender M, Hegde M, Vaimberg EW, Donovan KF, Smith I, Tothova Z, Wilen C, Orchard R, Virgin HW, Listgarten J, Root DE. Nat Biotechnol. 2016 Jan 18. doi: 10.1038/nbt.3437. PubMed 26780180.
Backbone
  Vector backbone: lentiGuide-Puro
  Backbone manufacturer: Zhang Lab (Addgene plasmid # 52963)
  Vector type: Mammalian Expression, Lentiviral, CRISPR
  Selectable markers: Puromycin
Growth in bacteria
  Bacterial resistance: Ampicillin, 100 μg/mL
  Growth temperature: 37°C
  Growth strain: DH5alpha
  Copy number: High Copy
Gene/Insert
  Gene/Insert name: RPS6KC1 (alt names: RPS6KC1; NM_001136138.2)
  gRNA/shRNA sequence: TTCCGTACTACACTCAGGAA
  Species: H. sapiens (human)
  Entrez Gene: RPS6KC1 (a.k.a. RPK118, RSKL1, S6K-delta-1, S6PKh1, humS6PKh1)
  Promoter: hU6
  Cloning method: Unknown
  Sequencing primers: 5′ U6-F; 3′ pS2-R
Terms and licenses: Academic/Nonprofit Terms; Industry Terms: Not Available to Industry
Depositor comments: The gRNA was designed to target the following Genbank reference sequence(s): NM_001136138.2,NM_012424.4. Note that this plasmid does NOT contain Cas9. It should be used in conjunction with lentiCas9-Blast (Addgene #52962) or otherwise with cell lines already expressing Cas9. Browse the full kinome gRNA library at http://www.addgene.org/pooled-library/broadgpp-human-kinome/ or visit http://www.broadinstitute.org/rnai/public/ for detailed protocols and information.
How to cite: RPS6KC1 gRNA (BRDN0001148621) was a gift from John Doench & David Root (Addgene plasmid # 75979 ; http://n2t.net/addgene:75979 ; RRID:Addgene_75979)
