>Addgene plasmid #75979 | RPS6KC1 gRNA (BRDN0001148621) | depositor partial sequence | sequence record 143439 | Target Sequence
TTCCGTACTACACTCAGGAA
