>Addgene plasmid #75979 | RPS6KC1 gRNA (BRDN0001148621) | addgene partial sequence | sequence record 184945 | hU6-F
ACGTGACGTAGAAAGTAATAATTTCTTGGGTAGTTTGCAGTTTTAAAATTATGTTTTAAAATGGACTATC
ATATGCTTACCGTAACTTGAAAGTATTTCGATTTCTTGGCTTTATATATCTTGTGGAAAGGACGAAACAC
CGTTCCGTACTACACTCAGGAAGTTTTAGAGCTAGAAATAGCAAGTTAAAATAAGGCTAGTCCGTTATCA
ACTTGAAAAAGTGGCACCGAGTCGGTGCTTTTTTAAGCTTGGCGTAACTAGATCTTGAGACAAATGGCAG
TATTCATCCACAATTTTAAAAGAAAAGGGGGGATTGGGGGGTACAGTGCAGGGGAAAGAATAGTAGACAT
AATAGCAACAGACATACAAACTAAAGAATTACAAAAACAAATTACAAAAATTCAAAATTTTCGGGTTTAT
TACAGGGACAGCAGAGATCCACTTTGGCGCCGGCTCGAGGGGGCCCGGGTGCAAAGATGGATAAAGTTTT
AAACAGAGAGGAATCTTTGCAGCTAATGGACCTTCTAGGTCTTGAAAGGAGTGGGAATTGGCTCCGGTGC
CCGTCAGTGG
